Addgene plasmid #76892: PIKFYVE gRNA (BRDN0001147303)
Purpose: 3rd generation lentiviral gRNA plasmid targeting human PIKFYVE
Depositing lab: John Doench & David Root. Depositing organization: Broad Institute. Publication: Optimized sgRNA design to maximize activity and minimize off-target effects of CRISPR-Cas9. Doench JG, Fusi N, Sullender M, Hegde M, Vaimberg EW, Donovan KF, Smith I, Tothova Z, Wilen C, Orchard R, Virgin HW, Listgarten J, Root DE. Nat Biotechnol. 2016 Jan 18. doi: 10.1038/nbt.3437. PubMed 26780180.
Backbone
  Vector backbone: lentiGuide-Puro
  Backbone manufacturer: Zhang Lab (Addgene plasmid # 52963)
  Vector type: Mammalian Expression, Lentiviral, CRISPR
  Selectable markers: Puromycin
Growth in bacteria
  Bacterial resistance: Ampicillin, 100 μg/mL
  Growth temperature: 37°C
  Growth strain: DH5alpha
  Copy number: High Copy
Gene/Insert
  Gene/Insert name: PIKFYVE (alt names: PIKFYVE; NM_001178000.1)
  gRNA/shRNA sequence: GAAATGGGCATATTGCCACA
  Species: H. sapiens (human)
  Entrez Gene: PIKFYVE (a.k.a. CFD, FAB1, HEL37, PIP5K, PIP5K3, ZFYVE29)
  Promoter: hU6
  Cloning method: Unknown
  Sequencing primers: 5′ U6-F; 3′ pS2-R
Terms and licenses: Academic/Nonprofit Terms; Industry Terms: Not Available to Industry
Depositor comments: The gRNA was designed to target the following Genbank reference sequence(s): NM_001178000.1,NM_015040.3,NM_152671.3. Note that this plasmid does NOT contain Cas9. It should be used in conjunction with lentiCas9-Blast (Addgene #52962) or otherwise with cell lines already expressing Cas9. Browse the full kinome gRNA library at http://www.addgene.org/pooled-library/broadgpp-human-kinome/ or visit http://www.broadinstitute.org/rnai/public/ for detailed protocols and information.
How to cite: PIKFYVE gRNA (BRDN0001147303) was a gift from John Doench & David Root (Addgene plasmid # 76892 ; http://n2t.net/addgene:76892 ; RRID:Addgene_76892)
