[The description below was written by a language model from this plasmid's Addgene catalogue record and pLannotate feature annotations shown in this document.]
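Description:
PIKFYVE gRNA (BRDN0001147303) is a third-generation lentiviral CRISPR guide plasmid built on the lentiGuide-Puro backbone and designed to deliver a single guide RNA against human PIKFYVE (also known as FAB1 or PIP5K3), with the guide designed against several PIKFYVE reference transcripts. The 8.3 kb plasmid is propagated in E. coli through a high-copy ColE1/pUC-type origin with ampicillin selection via β-lactamase. It also carries an f1 origin, an SV40 origin and poly(A) signal, and remnants of lac and T7/T3 cloning-vector sequence outside the viral region.

The lentiviral genome is transcribed from an RSV promoter fused to a truncated HIV-1 5′ LTR, which makes packaging Tat-independent. This is followed by the Ψ packaging signal with a partial gag sequence, the Rev response element for Rev-dependent nuclear export, and a cPPT/CTS. A self-inactivating ΔU3 3′ LTR closes the cassette, so the integrated provirus lacks LTR promoter activity. Within this frame, a human U6 RNA polymerase III promoter drives the PIKFYVE-specific spacer joined to the Streptococcus pyogenes Cas9 guide scaffold. A separate EF-1α core promoter with its intron A expresses puromycin N-acetyltransferase for selection of transduced mammalian cells, and a WPRE downstream enhances transcript expression.

The plasmid does not encode Cas9, so it is meant to be used with a separate Cas9 vector such as lentiCas9-Blast or in cells that already express Cas9. The guide is associated with a human kinome gRNA library that accompanied work on optimized sgRNA design, and its typical use is knockout of PIKFYVE in human cells.
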