Features (pLannotate 1.2.2; 29 found; start..end, strand, type, name):
     14..80      +  CDS            small t antigen (fragment): SV40 (simian virus 40) small t antigen
    106..317     +  promoter       EF-1α core promoter: core promoter for human elongation factor EF-1α
    318..1256    +  intron         EF-1α intron A: intron upstream of the start codon of human EF-1α
   1278..1877    +  CDS            PuroR (fragment): puromycin N-acetyltransferase; pac from Streptomyces; confers resistance to puromycin
   1893..2481    +  misc_feature   WPRE: woodchuck hepatitis virus posttranscriptional regulatory element
   2532..2551    +  misc_feature   cPPT/CTS (fragment): central polypurine tract and central termination sequence of HIV-1
   2553..2786    +  LTR            3' LTR (ΔU3): self-inactivating 3' long terminal repeat (LTR) from HIV-1
   2864..2985    +  polyA_signal   SV40 poly(A) signal: SV40 polyadenylation signal
   3025..3160    +  rep_origin     SV40 ori: SV40 origin of replication
   3181..3199    -  promoter       T7 promoter: promoter for bacteriophage T7 RNA polymerase
   3207..3362    +  CDS            lacZα (fragment): LacZα fragment of β-galactosidase; lacZ fragment
   3367..3795    +  rep_origin     f1 ori (sequence partly withheld): f1 bacteriophage origin of replication; arrow indicates direction of (+) strand synthesis
   3848..3952    +  promoter       AmpR promoter: bla
   3953..4813    +  CDS            AmpR: β-lactamase; bla; confers resistance to ampicillin, carbenicillin, and related antibiotics
   4984..5572    +  rep_origin     ori: high-copy-number ColE1/pMB1/pBR322/pUC origin of replication
   5755..5847    +  CDS            lacI (fragment): lac repressor; lacI; The lac repressor binds to the lac operator to inhibit transcription in E. coli. This inhibition can be relieved by adding lactose or isopropyl-β-D-thiogalactopyranoside (IPTG).
   5860..5881    +  protein_bind   CAP binding site: CAP binding activates transcription in the presence of cAMP. E. coli catabolite activator protein
   5896..5926    +  promoter       lac promoter: promoter for the E. coli lac operon
   5934..5950    +  protein_bind   lac operator: The lac repressor binds to the lac operator to inhibit transcription in E. coli. This inhibition can be relieved by adding lactose or isopropyl-β-D-thiogalactopyranoside (IPTG). lac repressor encoded by lacI
   5995..6013    +  promoter       T3 promoter: promoter for bacteriophage T3 RNA polymerase
   6041..6267    +  promoter       RSV promoter: Rous sarcoma virus enhancer/promoter
   6268..6448    +  LTR            5' LTR (truncated): truncated 5' long terminal repeat (LTR) from HIV-1
   6495..6620    +  misc_feature   HIV-1 Ψ: packaging signal of human immunodeficiency virus type 1
   6604..6967    +  CDS            HIV-1 gag (fragment): gag protein from human immunodeficiency virus 1; gag
   7113..7346    +  misc_feature   RRE: The Rev response element (RRE) of HIV-1 allows for Rev-dependent mRNA export from the nucleus to the cytoplasm.
   7723..7749    +  CDS            Rev (fragment): human immunodeficiency virus 1 (HIV-1) Rev protein; rev; enhances nuclear export of unspliced and incompletely spliced viral mRNAs
   7753..7993    +  promoter       U6 promoter: RNA polymerase III promoter for human U6 snRNA
   8023..8098    +  misc_RNA       gRNA scaffold: guide RNA scaffold for the Streptococcus pyogenes CRISPR/Cas9 system
   8154..8271    +  misc_feature   cPPT/CTS: central polypurine tract and central termination sequence of HIV-1
>Addgene plasmid #76892 | PIKFYVE gRNA (BRDN0001147303) | addgene full sequence | sequence record 186712 | Addgene Assembled Sequence
CCCGGGTGCAAAGATGGATAAAGTTTTAAACAGAGAGGAATCTTTGCAGCTAATGGACCTTCTAGGTCTT
GAAAGGAGTGGGAATTGGCTCCGGTGCCCGTCAGTGGGCAGAGCGCACATCGCCCACAGTCCCCGAGAAG
TTGGGGGGAGGGGTCGGCAATTGATCCGGTGCCTAGAGAAGGTGGCGCGGGGTAAACTGGGAAAGTGATG
TCGTGTACTGGCTCCGCCTTTTTCCCGAGGGTGGGGGAGAACCGTATATAAGTGCAGTAGTCGCCGTGAA
CGTTCTTTTTCGCAACGGGTTTGCCGCCAGAACACAGGTAAGTGCCGTGTGTGGTTCCCGCGGGCCTGGC
CTCTTTACGGGTTATGGCCCTTGCGTGCCTTGAATTACTTCCACCTGGCTGCAGTACGTGATTCTTGATC
CCGAGCTTCGGGTTGGAAGTGGGTGGGAGAGTTCGAGGCCTTGCGCTTAAGGAGCCCCTTCGCCTCGTGC
TTGAGTTGAGGCCTGGCCTGGGCGCTGGGGCCGCCGCGTGCGAATCTGGTGGCACCTTCGCGCCTGTCTC
GCTGCTTTCGATAAGTCTCTAGCCATTTAAAATTTTTGATGACCTGCTGCGACGCTTTTTTTCTGGCAAG
ATAGTCTTGTAAATGCGGGCCAAGATCTGCACACTGGTATTTCGGTTTTTGGGGCCGCGGGCGGCGACGG
GGCCCGTGCGTCCCAGCGCACATGTTCGGCGAGGCGGGGCCTGCGAGCGCGGCCACCGAGAATCGGACGG
GGGTAGTCTCAAGCTGGCCGGCCTGCTCTGGTGCCTGGCCTCGCGCCGCCGTGTATCGCCCCGCCCTGGG
CGGCAAGGCTGGCCCGGTCGGCACCAGTTGCGTGAGCGGAAAGATGGCCGCTTCCCGGCCCTGCTGCAGG
GAGCTCAAAATGGAGGACGCGGCGCTCGGGAGAGCGGGCGGGTGAGTCACCCACACAAAGGAAAAGGGCC
TTTCCGTCCTCAGCCGTCGCTTCATGTGACTCCACGGAGTACCGGGCGCCGTCCAGGCACCTCGATTAGT
TCTCGAGCTTTTGGAGTACGTCGTCTTTAGGTTGGGGGGAGGGGTTTTATGCGATGGAGTTTCCCCACAC
TGAGTGGGTGGAGACTGAAGTTAGGCCAGCTTGGCACTTGATGTAATTCTCCTTGGAATTTGCCCTTTTT
GAGTTTGGATCTTGGTTCATTCTCAAGCCTCAGACAGTGGTTCAAAGTTTTTTTCTTCCATTTCAGGTGT
CGTGACGTACGGCCACCATGACCGAGTACAAGCCCACGGTGCGCCTCGCCACCCGCGACGACGTCCCCAG
GGCCGTACGCACCCTCGCCGCCGCGTTCGCCGACTACCCCGCCACGCGCCACACCGTCGATCCGGACCGC
CACATCGAGCGGGTCACCGAGCTGCAAGAACTCTTCCTCACGCGCGTCGGGCTCGACATCGGCAAGGTGT
GGGTCGCGGACGACGGCGCCGCCGTGGCGGTCTGGACCACGCCGGAGAGCGTCGAAGCGGGGGCGGTGTT
CGCCGAGATCGGCCCGCGCATGGCCGAGTTGAGCGGTTCCCGGCTGGCCGCGCAGCAACAGATGGAAGGC
CTCCTGGCGCCGCACCGGCCCAAGGAGCCCGCGTGGTTCCTGGCCACCGTCGGAGTCTCGCCCGACCACC
AGGGCAAGGGTCTGGGCAGCGCCGTCGTGCTCCCCGGAGTGGAGGCGGCCGAGCGCGCCGGGGTGCCCGC
CTTCCTGGAGACCTCCGCGCCCCGCAACCTCCCCTTCTACGAGCGGCTCGGCTTCACCGTCACCGCCGAC
GTCGAGGTGCCCGAAGGACCGCGCACCTGGTGCATGACCCGCAAGCCCGGTGCCTGAACGCGTTAAGTCG
ACAATCAACCTCTGGATTACAAAATTTGTGAAAGATTGACTGGTATTCTTAACTATGTTGCTCCTTTTAC
GCTATGTGGATACGCTGCTTTAATGCCTTTGTATCATGCTATTGCTTCCCGTATGGCTTTCATTTTCTCC
TCCTTGTATAAATCCTGGTTGCTGTCTCTTTATGAGGAGTTGTGGCCCGTTGTCAGGCAACGTGGCGTGG
TGTGCACTGTGTTTGCTGACGCAACCCCCACTGGTTGGGGCATTGCCACCACCTGTCAGCTCCTTTCCGG
GACTTTCGCTTTCCCCCTCCCTATTGCCACGGCGGAACTCATCGCCGCCTGCCTTGCCCGCTGCTGGACA
GGGGCTCGGCTGTTGGGCACTGACAATTCCGTGGTGTTGTCGGGGAAATCATCGTCCTTTCCTTGGCTGC
TCGCCTGTGTTGCCACCTGGATTCTGCGCGGGACGTCCTTCTGCTACGTCCCTTCGGCCCTCAATCCAGC
GGACCTTCCTTCCCGCGGCCTGCTGCCGGCTCTGCGGCCTCTTCCGCGTCTTCGCCTTCGCCCTCAGACG
AGTCGGATCTCCCTTTGGGCCGCCTCCCCGCGTCGACTTTAAGACCAATGACTTACAAGGCAGCTGTAGA
TCTTAGCCACTTTTTAAAAGAAAAGGGGGGACTGGAAGGGCTAATTCACTCCCAACGAAGACAAGATCTG
CTTTTTGCTTGTACTGGGTCTCTCTGGTTAGACCAGATCTGAGCCTGGGAGCTCTCTGGCTAACTAGGGA
ACCCACTGCTTAAGCCTCAATAAAGCTTGCCTTGAGTGCTTCAAGTAGTGTGTGCCCGTCTGTTGTGTGA
CTCTGGTAACTAGAGATCCCTCAGACCCTTTTAGTCAGTGTGGAAAATCTCTAGCAGTACGTATAGTAGT
TCATGTCATCTTATTATTCAGTATTTATAACTTGCAAAGAAATGAATATCAGAGAGTGAGAGGAACTTGT
TTATTGCAGCTTATAATGGTTACAAATAAAGCAATAGCATCACAAATTTCACAAATAAAGCATTTTTTTC
ACTGCATTCTAGTTGTGGTTTGTCCAAACTCATCAATGTATCTTATCATGTCTGGCTCTAGCTATCCCGC
CCCTAACTCCGCCCATCCCGCCCCTAACTCCGCCCAGTTCCGCCCATTCTCCGCCCCATGGCTGACTAAT
TTTTTTTATTTATGCAGAGGCCGAGGCCGCCTCGGCCTCTGAGCTATTCCAGAAGTAGTGAGGAGGCTTT
TTTGGAGGCCTAGGGACGTACCCAATTCGCCCTATAGTGAGTCGTATTACGCGCGCTCACTGGCCGTCGT
TTTACAACGTCGTGACTGGGAAAACCCTGGCGTTACCCAACTTAATCGCCTTGCAGCACATCCCCCTTTC
GCCAGCTGGCGTAATAGCGAAGAGGCCCGCACCGATCGCCCTTCCCAACAGTTGCGCAGCCTGAATGGCG
AATGGG
[124 nt withheld, positions 3367-3490]
C
[91 nt withheld, positions 3492-3582]
A
[49 nt withheld, positions 3584-3632]
CCTTTGACGTTGGAGTCCACGTTCTTT
[37 nt withheld, positions 3660-3696]
ACCCTATCTCGGTCTATTCTTTTGATTTATAAGGGATTTTGCCGATTTCGGCCTATTGGTTAAAAAATGA
GCTGATTTAACAAAAATTTAACGCGAATTTTAACAAAATATTAACGCTTACAATTTAGGTGGCACTTTTC
GGGGAAATGTGCGCGGAACCCCTATTTGTTTATTTTTCTAAATACATTCAAATATGTATCCGCTCATGAG
ACAATAACCCTGATAAATGCTTCAATAATATTGAAAAAGGAAGAGTATGAGTATTCAACATTTCCGTGTC
GCCCTTATTCCCTTTTTTGCGGCATTTTGCCTTCCTGTTTTTGCTCACCCAGAAACGCTGGTGAAAGTAA
AAGATGCTGAAGATCAGTTGGGTGCACGAGTGGGTTACATCGAACTGGATCTCAACAGCGGTAAGATCCT
TGAGAGTTTTCGCCCCGAAGAACGTTTTCCAATGATGAGCACTTTTAAAGTTCTGCTATGTGGCGCGGTA
TTATCCCGTATTGACGCCGGGCAAGAGCAACTCGGTCGCCGCATACACTATTCTCAGAATGACTTGGTTG
AGTACTCACCAGTCACAGAAAAGCATCTTACGGATGGCATGACAGTAAGAGAATTATGCAGTGCTGCCAT
AACCATGAGTGATAACACTGCGGCCAACTTACTTCTGACAACGATCGGAGGACCGAAGGAGCTAACCGCT
TTTTTGCACAACATGGGGGATCATGTAACTCGCCTTGATCGTTGGGAACCGGAGCTGAATGAAGCCATAC
CAAACGACGAGCGTGACACCACGATGCCTGTAGCAATGGCAACAACGTTGCGCAAACTATTAACTGGCGA
ACTACTTACTCTAGCTTCCCGGCAACAATTAATAGACTGGATGGAGGCGGATAAAGTTGCAGGACCACTT
CTGCGCTCGGCCCTTCCGGCTGGCTGGTTTATTGCTGATAAATCTGGAGCCGGTGAGCGTGGGTCTCGCG
GTATCATTGCAGCACTGGGGCCAGATGGTAAGCCCTCCCGTATCGTAGTTATCTACACGACGGGGAGTCA
GGCAACTATGGATGAACGAAATAGACAGATCGCTGAGATAGGTGCCTCACTGATTAAGCATTGGTAACTG
TCAGACCAAGTTTACTCATATATACTTTAGATTGATTTAAAACTTCATTTTTAATTTAAAAGGATCTAGG
TGAAGATCCTTTTTGATAATCTCATGACCAAAATCCCTTAACGTGAGTTTTCGTTCCACTGAGCGTCAGA
CCCCGTAGAAAAGATCAAAGGATCTTCTTGAGATCCTTTTTTTCTGCGCGTAATCTGCTGCTTGCAAACA
AAAAAACCACCGCTACCAGCGGTGGTTTGTTTGCCGGATCAAGAGCTACCAACTCTTTTTCCGAAGGTAA
CTGGCTTCAGCAGAGCGCAGATACCAAATACTGTTCTTCTAGTGTAGCCGTAGTTAGGCCACCACTTCAA
GAACTCTGTAGCACCGCCTACATACCTCGCTCTGCTAATCCTGTTACCAGTGGCTGCTGCCAGTGGCGAT
AAGTCGTGTCTTACCGGGTTGGACTCAAGACGATAGTTACCGGATAAGGCGCAGCGGTCGGGCTGAACGG
GGGGTTCGTGCACACAGCCCAGCTTGGAGCGAACGACCTACACCGAACTGAGATACCTACAGCGTGAGCT
ATGAGAAAGCGCCACGCTTCCCGAAGGGAGAAAGGCGGACAGGTATCCGGTAAGCGGCAGGGTCGGAACA
GGAGAGCGCACGAGGGAGCTTCCAGGGGGAAACGCCTGGTATCTTTATAGTCCTGTCGGGTTTCGCCACC
TCTGACTTGAGCGTCGATTTTTGTGATGCTCGTCAGGGGGGCGGAGCCTATGGAAAAACGCCAGCAACGC
GGCCTTTTTACGGTTCCTGGCCTTTTGCTGGCCTTTTGCTCACATGTTCTTTCCTGCGTTATCCCCTGAT
TCTGTGGATAACCGTATTACCGCCTTTGAGTGAGCTGATACCGCTCGCCGCAGCCGAACGACCGAGCGCA
GCGAGTCAGTGAGCGAGGAAGCGGAAGAGCGCCCAATACGCAAACCGCCTCTCCCCGCGCGTTGGCCGAT
TCATTAATGCAGCTGGCACGACAGGTTTCCCGACTGGAAAGCGGGCAGTGAGCGCAACGCAATTAATGTG
AGTTAGCTCACTCATTAGGCACCCCAGGCTTTACACTTTATGCTTCCGGCTCGTATGTTGTGTGGAATTG
TGAGCGGATAACAATTTCACACAGGAAACAGCTATGACCATGATTACGCCAAGCGCGCAATTAACCCTCA
CTAAAGGGAACAAAAGCTGGAGCTGCAAGCTTAATGTAGTCTTATGCAATACTCTTGTAGTCTTGCAACA
TGGTAACGATGAGTTAGCAACATGCCTTACAAGGAGAGAAAAAGCACCGTGCATGCCGATTGGTGGAAGT
AAGGTGGTACGATCGTGCCTTATTAGGAAGGCAACAGACGGGTCTGACATGGATTGGACGAACCACTGAA
TTGCCGCATTGCAGAGATATTGTATTTAAGTGCCTAGCTCGATACATAAACGGGTCTCTCTGGTTAGACC
AGATCTGAGCCTGGGAGCTCTCTGGCTAACTAGGGAACCCACTGCTTAAGCCTCAATAAAGCTTGCCTTG
AGTGCTTCAAGTAGTGTGTGCCCGTCTGTTGTGTGACTCTGGTAACTAGAGATCCCTCAGACCCTTTTAG
TCAGTGTGGAAAATCTCTAGCAGTGGCGCCCGAACAGGGACTTGAAAGCGAAAGGGAAACCAGAGGAGCT
CTCTCGACGCAGGACTCGGCTTGCTGAAGCGCGCACGGCAAGAGGCGAGGGGCGGCGACTGGTGAGTACG
CCAAAAATTTTGACTAGCGGAGGCTAGAAGGAGAGAGATGGGTGCGAGAGCGTCAGTATTAAGCGGGGGA
GAATTAGATCGCGATGGGAAAAAATTCGGTTAAGGCCAGGGGGAAAGAAAAAATATAAATTAAAACATAT
AGTATGGGCAAGCAGGGAGCTAGAACGATTCGCAGTTAATCCTGGCCTGTTAGAAACATCAGAAGGCTGT
AGACAAATACTGGGACAGCTACAACCATCCCTTCAGACAGGATCAGAAGAACTTAGATCATTATATAATA
CAGTAGCAACCCTCTATTGTGTGCATCAAAGGATAGAGATAAAAGACACCAAGGAAGCTTTAGACAAGAT
AGAGGAAGAGCAAAACAAAAGTAAGACCACCGCACAGCAAGCGGCCGCTGATCTTCAGACCTGGAGGAGG
AGATATGAGGGACAATTGGAGAAGTGAATTATATAAATATAAAGTAGTAAAAATTGAACCATTAGGAGTA
GCACCCACCAAGGCAAAGAGAAGAGTGGTGCAGAGAGAAAAAAGAGCAGTGGGAATAGGAGCTTTGTTCC
TTGGGTTCTTGGGAGCAGCAGGAAGCACTATGGGCGCAGCGTCAATGACGCTGACGGTACAGGCCAGACA
ATTATTGTCTGGTATAGTGCAGCAGCAGAACAATTTGCTGAGGGCTATTGAGGCGCAACAGCATCTGTTG
CAACTCACAGTCTGGGGCATCAAGCAGCTCCAGGCAAGAATCCTGGCTGTGGAAAGATACCTAAAGGATC
AACAGCTCCTGGGGATTTGGGGTTGCTCTGGAAAACTCATTTGCACCACTGCTGTGCCTTGGAATGCTAG
TTGGAGTAATAAATCTCTGGAACAGATTTGGAATCACACGACCTGGATGGAGTGGGACAGAGAAATTAAC
AATTACACAAGCTTAATACACTCCTTAATTGAAGAATCGCAAAACCAGCAAGAAAAGAATGAACAAGAAT
TATTGGAATTAGATAAATGGGCAAGTTTGTGGAATTGGTTTAACATAACAAATTGGCTGTGGTATATAAA
ATTATTCATAATGATAGTAGGAGGCTTGGTAGGTTTAAGAATAGTTTTTGCTGTACTTTCTATAGTGAAT
AGAGTTAGGCAGGGATATTCACCATTATCGTTTCAGACCCACCTCCCAACCCCGAGGGGACCCAGAGAGG
GCCTATTTCCCATGATTCCTTCATATTTGCATATACGATACAAGGCTGTTAGAGAGATAATTAGAATTAA
TTTGACTGTAAACACAAAGATATTAGTACAAAATACGTGACGTAGAAAGTAATAATTTCTTGGGTAGTTT
GCAGTTTTAAAATTATGTTTTAAAATGGACTATCATATGCTTACCGTAACTTGAAAGTATTTCGATTTCT
TGGCTTTATATATCTTGTGGAAAGGACGAAACACCGGAAATGGGCATATTGCCACAGTTTTAGAGCTAGA
AATAGCAAGTTAAAATAAGGCTAGTCCGTTATCAACTTGAAAAAGTGGCACCGAGTCGGTGCTTTTTTAA
GCTTGGCGTAACTAGATCTTGAGACAAATGGCAGTATTCATCCACAATTTTAAAAGAAAAGGGGGGATTG
GGGGGTACAGTGCAGGGGAAAGAATAGTAGACATAATAGCAACAGACATACAAACTAAAGAATTACAAAA
ACAAATTACAAAAATTCAAAATTTTCGGGTTTATTACAGGGACAGCAGAGATCCACTTTGGCGCCGGCTC
GAGGGGG
