>Addgene plasmid #76892 | PIKFYVE gRNA (BRDN0001147303) | depositor partial sequence | sequence record 144352 | Target Sequence
GAAATGGGCATATTGCCACA
