>Addgene plasmid #76892 | PIKFYVE gRNA (BRDN0001147303) | addgene partial sequence | sequence record 186711 | hU6-F
GTAGAAAGTAATAATTTCTTGGGTAGTTTGCAGTTTTAAAATTATGTTTTAAAATGGACTATCATATGCT
TACCGTAACTTGAAAGTATTTCGATTTCTTGGCTTTATATATCTTGTGGAAAGGACGAAACACCGGAAAT
GGGCATATTGCCACAGTTTTAGAGCTAGAAATAGCAAGTTAAAATAAGGCTAGTCCGTTATCAACTTGAA
AAAGTGGCACCGAGTCGGTGCTTTTTTAAGCTTGGCGTAACTAGATCTTGAGACAAATGGCAGTATTCAT
CCACAATTTTAAAAGAAAAGGGGGGATTGGGGGGTACAGTGCAGGGGAAAGAATAGTAGACATAATAGCA
ACAGACATACAAACTAAAGAATTACAAAAACAAATTACAAAAATTCAAAATTTTCGGGTTTATTACAGGG
ACAGCAGAGATCCACTTTGGCGCCGGCTCGAGGGGGCCCGGGTGCAAAGATGGATAAAGTTTTAAACAGA
GAGGAATCTTTGCAGCTAATGGACCTTCTAGGTCTTGAAAGGAGTGGGAATTGGCTCCGGTGCCCGTCAG
TGGGCAGAGC
